Addgene plasmid #46435: pGEX Grap2-SH2
Depositing lab: Bruce Mayer. Depositing organization: University of Connecticut Health Center. Publication: High-throughput phosphotyrosine profiling using SH2 domains. Machida K, Thompson CM, Dierck K, Jablonowski K, Karkkainen S, Liu B, Zhang H, Nash PD, Newman DK, Nollau P, Pawson T, Renkema GH, Saksela K, Schiller MR, Shin DG, Mayer BJ. Mol Cell. 2007 Jun 22;26(6):899-915. 10.1016/j.molcel.2007.05.031 PubMed 17588523.
Backbone
  Vector backbone: pGEX6P1
  Backbone manufacturer: GE Healthcare Biosciences
  Backbone size w/o insert (bp): 4900
  Vector type: Bacterial Expression
Growth in bacteria
  Bacterial resistance: Ampicillin, 100 μg/mL
  Growth temperature: 37°C
  Growth strain: DH5alpha
  Copy number: Low Copy
Gene/Insert
  Gene/Insert name: Grap2 (alt names: GRAP2; P38; GADS; GRID; GRPL; GrbX; Mona; GRB2L; GRBLG; Grf40; GRAP-2; GRAP2)
  Species: H. sapiens (human)
  Insert size (bp): 337
  Mutation: contains amino acids 52-159
  Entrez Gene: GRAP2 (a.k.a. GADS, GRAP-2, GRB2L, GRBLG, GRID, GRPL, GrbX, Grf40, Mona, P38)
  Promoter: Tac
  Tag / fusion protein: GST (N terminal on backbone); PreScission (N terminal on backbone)
  Cloning method: Restriction Enzyme; 5′ cloning site BamHI (not destroyed); 3′ cloning site EcoRI (not destroyed)
  Sequencing primers: 5′ pGEX-5; 3′ pGEX-3
Terms and licenses: Academic/Nonprofit Terms; Industry Terms: Not Available to Industry
Depositor comments: The molecular weight of the GST fusion protein is approximately 37.2 kDa
How to cite: pGEX Grap2-SH2 was a gift from Bruce Mayer (Addgene plasmid # 46435 ; http://n2t.net/addgene:46435 ; RRID:Addgene_46435)
