[The description below was written by a language model from this plasmid's Addgene catalogue record and pLannotate feature annotations shown in this document.]
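Description:
pGEX Grap2-SH2 is a bacterial expression plasmid built on the pGEX6P1 backbone for producing the SH2 domain of human GRAP2 (also known as GADS, Mona or Grf40) as a glutathione S-transferase fusion in E. coli. The insert, about 337 bp covering amino acids 52–159 of GRAP2, was cloned between BamHI and EcoRI sites that both remain intact. It lies directly downstream of the Schistosoma japonicum GST coding sequence, with a PreScission protease recognition site between the two so that the GST moiety can be cleaved off after purification. The depositor gives the fusion protein's mass as roughly 37.2 kDa.

Expression is driven by the tac promoter, a strong trp/lac hybrid, followed by a lac operator. The plasmid carries its own lacI gene under the lacIq promoter, so transcription stays repressed by abundant lac repressor until it is induced with IPTG. The plasmid is maintained through a ColE1/pBR322-type origin and selected with ampicillin through the β-lactamase gene. The catalogue lists it as low copy, although the automated annotation labels the origin generically as high-copy and detects only a short fragment of rop. The remaining annotated pieces (fragments of bom and yciV, and a lac promoter/operator with lacZα downstream of lacI) are backbone remnants with no role in the payload. The full sequence record is 5,297 nt, consistent with the stated backbone and insert sizes.

The associated publication concerns high-throughput phosphotyrosine profiling with SH2 domains. This suggests that the purified GST–SH2 protein serves as an affinity probe for tyrosine-phosphorylated binding sites, as part of a panel of similar SH2 constructs.
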