Features (pLannotate 1.2.2; 17 found; start..end, strand, type, name):
      6..107     -  CDS            yciV (fragment): RNAAM_ECOLI - Also known as trpH From Escherichia coli (strain K12).
    183..211     +  promoter       tac promoter: strong E. coli promoter; hybrid between the trp and lac UV5 promoters
    219..235     +  protein_bind   lac operator: The lac repressor binds to the lac operator to inhibit transcription in E. coli. This inhibition can be relieved by adding lactose or isopropyl-β-D-thiogalactopyranoside (IPTG). lac repressor encoded by lacI
    258..911     +  CDS            GST26_SCHJA: Experimental evidence at protein level: Swiss-Prot protein existence level 1. GST isoenzymes appear to play a central role in the parasite detoxification system. Other functions are also suspected including a role in increasing the solubility of haematin in the parasite gut. From Schistosoma japonicum (Blood fluke).
    912..1274    +  CDS            GRAP2 (fragment): GRAP2_HUMAN - Also known as GADS, GRB2L, GRID. Experimental evidence at protein level: Swiss-Prot protein existence level 1. Interacts with SLP-76 to regulate NF-AT activation. Binds to tyrosine-phosphorylated shc. From Homo sapiens (Human).
   1314..1353    +  CDS            rop (fragment): Rop protein, which maintains plasmids at low copy number; rop
   1455..1495    +  misc_feature   bom (fragment): basis of mobility region from pBR322
   1600..1704    +  promoter       AmpR promoter: bla
   1705..2565    +  CDS            AmpR: β-lactamase; bla; confers resistance to ampicillin, carbenicillin, and related antibiotics
   2736..3324    +  rep_origin     ori: high-copy-number ColE1/pMB1/pBR322/pUC origin of replication
   3510..3561    -  misc_feature   bom (fragment): basis of mobility region from pBR322
   3568..3645    +  promoter       lacIq promoter: lacI (mutant); In the lacIq allele, a single base change in the promoter boosts expression of the lacI gene about 10-fold.
   3646..4728    +  CDS            lacI: lac repressor; lacI; The lac repressor binds to the lac operator to inhibit transcription in E. coli. This inhibition can be relieved by adding lactose or isopropyl-β-D-thiogalactopyranoside (IPTG).
   4741..4762    +  protein_bind   CAP binding site: CAP binding activates transcription in the presence of cAMP. E. coli catabolite activator protein
   4777..4807    +  promoter       lac promoter: promoter for the E. coli lac operon
   4815..4831    +  protein_bind   lac operator: The lac repressor binds to the lac operator to inhibit transcription in E. coli. This inhibition can be relieved by adding lactose or isopropyl-β-D-thiogalactopyranoside (IPTG). lac repressor encoded by lacI
   4851..5024    +  CDS            lacZα: LacZα fragment of β-galactosidase; lacZ fragment
>Addgene plasmid #46435 | pGEX Grap2-SH2 | depositor full sequence | sequence record 65591 | Full Sequence
ACGTTATCGACTGCACGGTGCACCAATGCTTCTGGCGTCAGGCAGCCATCGGAAGCTGTGGTATGGCTGT
GCAGGTCGTAAATCACTGCATAATTCGTGTCGCTCAAGGCGCACTCCCGTTCTGGATAATGTTTTTTGCG
CCGACATCATAACGGTTCTGGCAAATATTCTGAAATGAGCTGTTGACAATTAATCATCGGCTCGTATAAT
GTGTGGAATTGTGAGCGGATAACAATTTCACACAGGAAACAGTATTCATGTCCCCTATACTAGGTTATTG
GAAAATTAAGGGCCTTGTGCAACCCACTCGACTTCTTTTGGAATATCTTGAAGAAAAATATGAAGAGCAT
TTGTATGAGCGCGATGAAGGTGATAAATGGCGAAACAAAAAGTTTGAATTGGGTTTGGAGTTTCCCAATC
TTCCTTATTATATTGATGGTGATGTTAAATTAACACAGTCTATGGCCATCATACGTTATATAGCTGACAA
GCACAACATGTTGGGTGGTTGTCCAAAAGAGCGTGCAGAGATTTCAATGCTTGAAGGAGCGGTTTTGGAT
ATTAGATACGGTGTTTCGAGAATTGCATATAGTAAAGACTTTGAAACTCTCAAAGTTGATTTTCTTAGCA
AGCTACCTGAAATGCTGAAAATGTTCGAAGATCGTTTATGTCATAAAACATATTTAAATGGTGATCATGT
AACCCATCCTGACTTCATGTTGTATGACGCTCTTGATGTTGTTTTATACATGGACCCAATGTGCCTGGAT
GCGTTCCCAAAATTAGTTTGTTTTAAAAAACGTATTGAAGCTATCCCACAAATTGATAAGTACTTGAAAT
CCAGCAAGTATATAGCATGGCCTTTGCAGGGCTGGCAAGCCACGTTTGGTGGTGGCGACCATCCTCCAAA
ATCGGATCTGGAAGTTCTGTTCCAGGGGCCCCTGGGATCCGACATCCAGTTTCCCAAATGGTTTCACGAA
GGCCTCTCTCGACACCAGGCAGAGAACTTACTCATGGGCAAGGAGGTTGGCTTCTTCATCATCCGGGCCA
GCCAGAGCTCCCCAGGGGACTTCTCCATCTCTGTCAGGCATGAGGATGACGTTCAACACTTCAAGGTCAT
GCGAGACAACAAGGGTAATTACTTTCTGTGGACTGAGAAGTTTCCATCCCTAAATAAGCTGGTAGACTAC
TACAGGACAAATTCCATCTCCAGACAGAAGCAGATCTTCCTTAGAGACAGAACCCGAGAAGACCAGGGTC
ACCGGGGCAACAGCGGAATTCTATGAGCGGCCGCATCGTGACTGACTGACGATCTGCCTCGCGCGTTTCG
GTGATGACGGTGAAAACCTCTGACACATGCAGCTCCCGGAGACGGTCACAGCTTGTCTGTAAGCGGATGC
CGGGAGCAGACAAGCCCGTCAGGGCGCGTCAGCGGGTGTTGGCGGGTGTCGGGGCGCAGCCATGACCCAG
TCACGTAGCGATAGCGGAGTGTATAATTCTTGAAGACGAAAGGGCCTCGTGATACGCCTATTTTTATAGG
TTAATGTCATGATAATAATGGTTTCTTAGACGTCAGGTGGCACTTTTCGGGGAAATGTGCGCGGAACCCC
TATTTGTTTATTTTTCTAAATACATTCAAATATGTATCCGCTCATGAGACAATAACCCTGATAAATGCTT
CAATAATATTGAAAAAGGAAGAGTATGAGTATTCAACATTTCCGTGTCGCCCTTATTCCCTTTTTTGCGG
CATTTTGCCTTCCTGTTTTTGCTCACCCAGAAACGCTGGTGAAAGTAAAAGATGCTGAAGATCAGTTGGG
TGCACGAGTGGGTTACATCGAACTGGATCTCAACAGCGGTAAGATCCTTGAGAGTTTTCGCCCCGAAGAA
CGTTTTCCAATGATGAGCACTTTTAAAGTTCTGCTATGTGGCGCGGTATTATCCCGTGTTGACGCCGGGC
AAGAGCAACTCGGTCGCCGCATACACTATTCTCAGAATGACTTGGTTGAGTACTCACCAGTCACAGAAAA
GCATCTTACGGATGGCATGACAGTAAGAGAATTATGCAGTGCTGCCATAACCATGAGTGATAACACTGCG
GCCAACTTACTTCTGACAACGATCGGAGGACCGAAGGAGCTAACCGCTTTTTTGCACAACATGGGGGATC
ATGTAACTCGCCTTGATCGTTGGGAACCGGAGCTGAATGAAGCCATACCAAACGACGAGCGTGACACCAC
GATGCCTGCAGCAATGGCAACAACGTTGCGCAAACTATTAACTGGCGAACTACTTACTCTAGCTTCCCGG
CAACAATTAATAGACTGGATGGAGGCGGATAAAGTTGCAGGACCACTTCTGCGCTCGGCCCTTCCGGCTG
GCTGGTTTATTGCTGATAAATCTGGAGCCGGTGAGCGTGGGTCTCGCGGTATCATTGCAGCACTGGGGCC
AGATGGTAAGCCCTCCCGTATCGTAGTTATCTACACGACGGGGAGTCAGGCAACTATGGATGAACGAAAT
AGACAGATCGCTGAGATAGGTGCCTCACTGATTAAGCATTGGTAACTGTCAGACCAAGTTTACTCATATA
TACTTTAGATTGATTTAAAACTTCATTTTTAATTTAAAAGGATCTAGGTGAAGATCCTTTTTGATAATCT
CATGACCAAAATCCCTTAACGTGAGTTTTCGTTCCACTGAGCGTCAGACCCCGTAGAAAAGATCAAAGGA
TCTTCTTGAGATCCTTTTTTTCTGCGCGTAATCTGCTGCTTGCAAACAAAAAAACCACCGCTACCAGCGG
TGGTTTGTTTGCCGGATCAAGAGCTACCAACTCTTTTTCCGAAGGTAACTGGCTTCAGCAGAGCGCAGAT
ACCAAATACTGTCCTTCTAGTGTAGCCGTAGTTAGGCCACCACTTCAAGAACTCTGTAGCACCGCCTACA
TACCTCGCTCTGCTAATCCTGTTACCAGTGGCTGCTGCCAGTGGCGATAAGTCGTGTCTTACCGGGTTGG
ACTCAAGACGATAGTTACCGGATAAGGCGCAGCGGTCGGGCTGAACGGGGGGTTCGTGCACACAGCCCAG
CTTGGAGCGAACGACCTACACCGAACTGAGATACCTACAGCGTGAGCTATGAGAAAGCGCCACGCTTCCC
GAAGGGAGAAAGGCGGACAGGTATCCGGTAAGCGGCAGGGTCGGAACAGGAGAGCGCACGAGGGAGCTTC
CAGGGGGAAACGCCTGGTATCTTTATAGTCCTGTCGGGTTTCGCCACCTCTGACTTGAGCGTCGATTTTT
GTGATGCTCGTCAGGGGGGCGGAGCCTATGGAAAAACGCCAGCAACGCGGCCTTTTTACGGTTCCTGGCC
TTTTGCTGGCCTTTTGCTCACATGTTCTTTCCTGCGTTATCCCCTGATTCTGTGGATAACCGTATTACCG
CCTTTGAGTGAGCTGATACCGCTCGCCGCAGCCGAACGACCGAGCGCAGCGAGTCAGTGAGCGAGGAAGC
GGAAGAGCGCCTGATGCGGTATTTTCTCCTTACGCATCTGTGCGGTATTTCACACCGCATAAATTCCGAC
ACCATCGAATGGTGCAAAACCTTTCGCGGTATGGCATGATAGCGCCCGGAAGAGAGTCAATTCAGGGTGG
TGAATGTGAAACCAGTAACGTTATACGATGTCGCAGAGTATGCCGGTGTCTCTTATCAGACCGTTTCCCG
CGTGGTGAACCAGGCCAGCCACGTTTCTGCGAAAACGCGGGAAAAAGTGGAAGCGGCGATGGCGGAGCTG
AATTACATTCCCAACCGCGTGGCACAACAACTGGCGGGCAAACAGTCGTTGCTGATTGGCGTTGCCACCT
CCAGTCTGGCCCTGCACGCGCCGTCGCAAATTGTCGCGGCGATTAAATCTCGCGCCGATCAACTGGGTGC
CAGCGTGGTGGTGTCGATGGTAGAACGAAGCGGCGTCGAAGCCTGTAAAGCGGCGGTGCACAATCTTCTC
GCGCAACGCGTCAGTGGGCTGATCATTAACTATCCGCTGGATGACCAGGATGCCATTGCTGTGGAAGCTG
CCTGCACTAATGTTCCGGCGTTATTTCTTGATGTCTCTGACCAGACACCCATCAACAGTATTATTTTCTC
CCATGAAGACGGTACGCGACTGGGCGTGGAGCATCTGGTCGCATTGGGTCACCAGCAAATCGCGCTGTTA
GCGGGCCCATTAAGTTCTGTCTCGGCGCGTCTGCGTCTGGCTGGCTGGCATAAATATCTCACTCGCAATC
AAATTCAGCCGATAGCGGAACGGGAAGGCGACTGGAGTGCCATGTCCGGTTTTCAACAAACCATGCAAAT
GCTGAATGAGGGCATCGTTCCCACTGCGATGCTGGTTGCCAACGATCAGATGGCGCTGGGCGCAATGCGC
GCCATTACCGAGTCCGGGCTGCGCGTTGGTGCGGATATCTCGGTAGTGGGATACGACGATACCGAAGACA
GCTCATGTTATATCCCGCCGTCAACCACCATCAAACAGGATTTTCGCCTGCTGGGGCAAACCAGCGTGGA
CCGCTTGCTGCAACTCTCTCAGGGCCAGGCGGTGAAGGGCAATCAGCTGTTGCCCGTCTCACTGGTGAAA
AGAAAAACCACCCTGGCGCCCAATACGCAAACCGCCTCTCCCCGCGCGTTGGCCGATTCATTAATGCAGC
TGGCACGACAGGTTTCCCGACTGGAAAGCGGGCAGTGAGCGCAACGCAATTAATGTGAGTTAGCTCACTC
ATTAGGCACCCCAGGCTTTACACTTTATGCTTCCGGCTCGTATGTTGTGTGGAATTGTGAGCGGATAACA
ATTTCACACAGGAAACAGCTATGACCATGATTACGGATTCACTGGCCGTCGTTTTACAACGTCGTGACTG
GGAAAACCCTGGCGTTACCCAACTTAATCGCCTTGCAGCACATCCCCCTTTCGCCAGCTGGCGTAATAGC
GAAGAGGCCCGCACCGATCGCCCTTCCCAACAGTTGCGCAGCCTGAATGGCGAATGGCGCTTTGCCTGGT
TTCCGGCACCAGAAGCGGTGCCGGAAAGCTGGCTGGAGTGCGATCTTCCTGAGGCCGATACTGTCGTCGT
CCCCTCAAACTGGCAGATGCACGGTTACGATGCGCCCATCTACACCAACGTAACCTATCCCATTACGGTC
AATCCGCCGTTTGTTCCCACGGAGAATCCGACGGGTTGTTACTCGCTCACATTTAATGTTGATGAAAGCT
GGCTACAGGAAGGCCAGACGCGAATTATTTTTGATGGCGTTGGAATT
