>Addgene plasmid #46435 | pGEX Grap2-SH2 | depositor partial sequence | sequence record 65592 | Insert sequence
GGATCCGACATCCAGTTTCCCAAATGGTTTCACGAAGGCCTCTCTCGACACCAGGCAGAGAACTTACTCA
TGGGCAAGGAGGTTGGCTTCTTCATCATCCGGGCCAGCCAGAGCTCCCCAGGGGACTTCTCCATCTCTGT
CAGGCATGAGGATGACGTTCAACACTTCAAGGTCATGCGAGACAACAAGGGTAATTACTTTCTGTGGACT
GAGAAGTTTCCATCCCTAAATAAGCTGGTAGACTACTACAGGACAAATTCCATCTCCAGACAGAAGCAGA
TCTTCCTTAGAGACAGAACCCGAGAAGACCAGGGTCACCGGGGCAACAGCGGAATTC
