>Addgene plasmid #46435 | pGEX Grap2-SH2 | addgene partial sequence | sequence record 67010 | pGEX5
TCTCAATGGATCTGGAGTTCTGTTCCAGGGGCCCCTGGGATCCGACATCCAGTTTCCCAAATGGTTTCAC
GAAGGCCTCTCTCGACACCAGGCAGAGAACTTACTCATGGGCAAGGAGGTTGGCTTCTTCATCATCCGGG
CCAGCCAGAGCTCCCCAGGGGACTTCTCCATCTCTGTCAGGCATGAGGATGACGTTCAACACTTCAAGGT
CATGCGAGACAACAAGGGTAATTACTTTCTGTGGACTGAGAAGTTTCCATCCCTAAATAAGCTGGTAGAC
TACTACAGGACAAATTCCATCTCCAGACAGAAGCAGATCTTCCTTAGAGACAGAACCCGAGAAGACCAGG
GTCACCGGGGCAACAGCGGAATTCTATGAGCGGCCGCATCGTGACTGACTGACGATCTGCCTCGCGCGTT
TCGGTGATGACGGTGAAAACCTCTGACACATGCAGCTCCCGGAGACGGTCACAGCTTGTCTGTAAGCGGA
TGCCGGGAGCAGACAAGCCCGTCAGGGCGCGTCAGCGGGTGTTGGCGGGTGTCGGGGCGCAGCCATGACC
CAGTCACGTAGCGATAGCGGAGTGTATAATTCTTGAAGACGAAAGGGCCTCGTGATACGCCTATTTTTAT
AGGTTAATGTCATGATAATAATGGTTTCTTAGACGTCAGGTGGCACTTTTCGGGGAAATGTGCGCGGAAC
CCCTATTTGTTTATTTTTCTAAATACATTCAAATATGTATCCGCTCATGAGACAATAACCCTGATAAATG
CTTCAATAATATTGAAAAAGGAAGAGTATGAGTATTCAACATTTCCGTGTCGCCCTTATTCCCTTTTTTG
CGGCATTTTGCCTTCCTGTTTTTGCTCACCCAGAAACGCTGGTGAAAGTAAAAATGTCT
